Addgene plasmid #129516: pLPC-Flag-SOCS1-Y80D
Purpose: Retroviral vector for the expression of human SOCS1 with a Y80D mutation and a FLAG tag in N-terminal
Depositing lab: Gerardo Ferbeyre. Depositing organization: University of Montreal. Publication: Phosphorylation of SOCS1 Inhibits the SOCS1-p53 Tumor Suppressor Axis. Saint-Germain E, Mignacca L, Huot G, Acevedo M, Moineau-Vallee K, Calabrese V, Bourdeau V, Rowell MC, Ilangumaran S, Lessard F, Ferbeyre G. Cancer Res. 2019 Jul 1;79(13):3306-3319. doi: 10.1158/0008-5472.CAN-18-1503. Epub 2019 May 17. PubMed 31101761.
Backbone
  Vector backbone: pLPC
  Backbone size w/o insert (bp): 5400
  Total vector size (bp): 6134
  Vector type: Mammalian Expression, Retroviral
  Selectable markers: Puromycin
Growth in bacteria
  Bacterial resistance: Ampicillin, 100 μg/mL
  Growth temperature: 37°C
  Growth strain: NEB Stable
  Copy number: High Copy
Gene/Insert
  Gene/Insert name: SOCS1
  Species: H. sapiens (human)
  Insert size (bp): 660
  Mutation: Changed Tyrosine 80 to Aspartic acid
  GenBank ID: NM_003745
  Entrez Gene: SOCS1 (a.k.a. AISIMD, CIS1, CISH1, JAB, SOCS-1, SSI-1, SSI1, TIP-3, TIP3)
  Promoter: CMV
  Tag / fusion protein: Flag (N terminal on insert)
  Cloning method: Restriction Enzyme; 5′ cloning site BamHI (not destroyed); 3′ cloning site EcoRI (not destroyed)
  Sequencing primers: 5′ taggcgtgtacggtggga; 3′ cttgccaaacctacaggt
Terms and licenses: Academic/Nonprofit Terms; Industry Terms: Not Available to Industry
How to cite: pLPC-Flag-SOCS1-Y80D was a gift from Gerardo Ferbeyre (Addgene plasmid # 129516 ; http://n2t.net/addgene:129516 ; RRID:Addgene_129516)
