[The description below was written by a language model from this plasmid's Addgene catalogue record and pLannotate feature annotations shown in this document.]
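Description:
pLPC-Flag-SOCS1-Y80D is a Moloney murine leukemia virus-based retroviral vector, built on the pLPC backbone, for stable expression of a mutant human SOCS1 in mammalian cells. It is maintained in E. coli through a high-copy ColE1/pUC-type origin with ampicillin selection (AmpR under its own bla promoter). The proviral region is bounded by two MMLV long terminal repeats and carries a packaging signal (annotated as MESV Ψ) extending into a truncated gag segment that lacks its start codon, an arrangement that promotes efficient encapsidation of the genomic RNA when the plasmid is introduced into a packaging cell line supplying the viral proteins in trans.

Within the provirus, a puromycin N-acetyltransferase gene lies directly downstream of the packaging region, positioned for expression from the 5′ LTR, and allows selection of transduced cells. An internal human CMV immediate-early enhancer/promoter then drives the insert, cloned between BamHI and EcoRI: the human SOCS1 coding sequence with an N-terminal FLAG epitope (the short hit labelled as a 3xFLAG fragment is consistent with a single FLAG tag) for detection or immunoprecipitation. A T7 promoter sits just upstream of the tag. Tyrosine 80 is changed to aspartic acid, a substitution commonly used to mimic phosphorylation; the associated study concerns how SOCS1 phosphorylation affects the SOCS1–p53 tumour suppressor axis. SOCS1 is otherwise known as a negative feedback regulator of JAK/STAT cytokine signalling. Small annotated fragments (HIV-1 LTR, ΔU3 LTR, bom, lacI) are probably partial sequence matches rather than functional parts. The sequenced record (6,325 nt) is slightly longer than the catalogue's stated 6,134 bp.
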