Features (pLannotate 1.2.2; 17 found; start..end, strand, type, name):
      1..470     +  LTR            LTR: long terminal repeat from Moloney murine leukemia virus
    594..868     +  misc_feature   MESV Ψ (fragment): packaging signal of murine embryonic stem cell virus
    935..1351    +  CDS            gag (truncated): truncated Moloney murine leukemia virus (MMLV) gag gene lacking the start codon
   1369..1968    +  CDS            PuroR: puromycin N-acetyltransferase; pac from Streptomyces alboniger; confers resistance to puromycin
   2041..2093    -  misc_feature   bom (fragment): basis of mobility region from pBR322
   2248..2627    +  enhancer       CMV enhancer: human cytomegalovirus immediate early enhancer
   2628..2831    +  promoter       CMV promoter: human cytomegalovirus (CMV) immediate early promoter
   2827..2860    +  LTR            5' LTR (truncated) (fragment): truncated 5' long terminal repeat (LTR) from HIV-1
   2876..2894    +  promoter       T7 promoter: promoter for bacteriophage T7 RNA polymerase
   2934..2958    +  CDS            3xFLAG (fragment): three tandem FLAG® epitope tags
   2959..3588    +  CDS            SOCS1: SOCS1_HUMAN - Also known as SSI1, TIP3. Experimental evidence at protein level: Swiss-Prot protein existence level 1. SOCS family proteins form part of a classical negative feedback system that regulates cytokine signal transduction. SOCS1 is involved in negative regulation of cytokines that signal through the JAK/STAT pathway. Through binding to JAKs and IFNGR1, inhibits their kinase activity. In vitro, also suppresses Tec protein-tyrosine activity. Appears to be a major regulator of signaling by interleukin 6 (IL6) and leukemia inhibitory factor (LIF). Regulates interferon-gamma mediated sen
   3690..3811    +  LTR            3' LTR (ΔU3) (fragment): self-inactivating 3' long terminal repeat (LTR) from Moloney murine leukemia virus
   3812..4281    +  LTR            LTR: long terminal repeat from Moloney murine leukemia virus
   4347..4399    -  CDS            lacI (fragment): lac repressor; lacI; The lac repressor binds to the lac operator to inhibit transcription in E. coli. This inhibition can be relieved by adding lactose or isopropyl-β-D-thiogalactopyranoside (IPTG).
   4582..5170    -  rep_origin     ori: high-copy-number ColE1/pMB1/pBR322/pUC origin of replication
   5330..6190    -  CDS            AmpR: β-lactamase; bla; confers resistance to ampicillin, carbenicillin, and related antibiotics
   6191..6295    -  promoter       AmpR promoter: bla
>Addgene plasmid #129516 | pLPC-Flag-SOCS1-Y80D | addgene full sequence | sequence record 255160 | Addgene NGS Result
CTGAATATGGGCCAAACAGGATATCTGTGGTAAGCAGTTCCTGCCCCGGCTCAGGGCCAAGAACAGATGG
AACAGCTGAATATGGGCCAAACAGGATATCTGTGGTAAGCAGTTCCTGCCCCGGCTCAGGGCCAAGAACA
GATGGTCCCCAGATGCGGTCCAGCCCTCAGCAGTTTCTAGAGAACCATCAGATGTTTCCAGGGTGCCCCA
AGGACCTGAAATGACCCTGTGCCTTATTTGAACTAACCAATCAGTTCGCTTCTCGCTTCTGTTCGCGCGC
TTCTGCTCCCCGAGCTCAATAAAAGAGCCCACAACCCCTCACTCGGGGCGCCAGTCCTCCGATTGACTGA
GTCGCCCGGGTACCCGTGTATCCAATAAACCCTCTTGCAGTTGCATCCGACTTGTGGTCTCGCTGTTCCT
TGGGAGGGTCTCCTCTGAGTGATTGACTACCCGTCAGCGGGGGTCTTTCATTTGGGGGCTCGTCCGGGAT
CGGGAGACCCCTGCCCAGGGACCACCGACCCACCACCGGGAGGCAAGCTGGCCAGCAACTTATCTGTGTC
TGTCCGATTGTCTAGTGTCTATGACTGATTTTATGCGCCTGCGTCGGTACTAGTTAGCTAACTAGCTCTG
TATCTGGCGGACCCGTGGTGGAACTGACGAGTTCTGAACACCCGGCCGCAACCCTGGGAGACGTCCCAGG
GACTTTGGGGGCCGTTTTTGTGGCCCGACCTGAGGAAGGGAGTCGATGTGGAATCCGACCCCGTCAGGAT
ATGTGGTTCTGGTAGGAGACGAGAACCTAAAACAGTTCCCGCCTCCGTCTGAATTTTTGCTTTCGGTTTG
GAACCGAAGCCGCGCGTCTTGTCTGCTGCAGCGCTGCAGCATCGTTCTGTGTTGTCTCTGTCTGACTGTG
TTTCTGTATTTGTCTGAAAATTAGGGCCAGACTGTTACCACTCCCTTAAGTTTGACCTTAGGTCACTGGA
AAGATGTCGAGCGGATCGCTCACAACCAGTCGGTAGATGTCAAGAAGAGACGTTGGGTTACCTTCTGCTC
TGCAGAATGGCCAACCTTTAACGTCGGATGGCCGCGAGACGGCACCTTTAACCGAGACCTCATCACCCAG
GTTAAGATCAAGGTCTTTTCACCTGGCCCGCATGGACACCCAGACCAGGTCCCCTACATCGTGACCTGGG
AAGCCTTGGCTTTTGACCCCCCTCCCTGGGTCAAGCCCTTTGTACACCCTAAGCCTCCGCCTCCTCTTCC
TCCATCCGCCCCGTCTCTCCCCCTTGAACCTCCTCGTTCGACCCCGCCTCGATCCTCCCTTTATCCAGCC
CTCACTCCTTCTCTAGGCGCCGGCCGGATCAGCTTACCATGACCGAGTACAAGCCCACGGTGCGCCTCGC
CACCCGCGACGACGTCCCCAGGGCCGTACGCACCCTCGCCGCCGCGTTCGCCGACTACCCCGCCACGCGC
CACACCGTCGATCCGGACCGCCACATCGAGCGGGTCACCGAGCTGCAAGAACTCTTCCTCACGCGCGTCG
GGCTCGACATCGGCAAGGTGTGGGTCGCGGACGACGGCGCCGCGGTGGCGGTCTGGACCACGCCGGAGAG
CGTCGAAGCGGGGGCGGTGTTCGCCGAGATCGGCCCGCGCATGGCCGAGTTGAGCGGTTCCCGGCTGGCC
GCGCAGCAACAGATGGAAGGCCTCCTGGCGCCGCACCGGCCCAAGGAGCCCGCGTGGTTCCTGGCCACCG
TCGGCGTCTCGCCCGACCACCAGGGCAAGGGTCTGGGCAGCGCCGTCGTGCTCCCCGGAGTGGAGGCGGC
CGAGCGCGCCGGGGTGCCCGCCTTCCTGGAGACCTCCGCGCCCCGCAACCTCCCCTTCTACGAGCGGCTC
GGCTTCACCGTCACCGCCGACGTCGAGGTGCCCGAAGGACCGCGCACCTGGTGCATGACCCGCAAGCCCG
GTGCCTGACGCCCGCCCCACGACCCGCAGCGCCCGACCGAAAGGAGCGCACGACCCCATGCATCGGATCT
CCCGATCCCCTATGGTGCACTCTCAGTACAATCTGCTCTGATGCCGCATAGTTAAGCCAGTATCTGCTCC
CTGCTTGTGTGTTGGAGGTCGCTGAGTAGTGCGCGAGCAAAATTTAAGCTACAACAAGGCAAGGCTTGAC
CGACAATTGCATGAAGAATCTGCTTAGGGTTAGGCGTTTTGCGCTGCTTCGCGATGTACGGGCCAGATAT
ACGCGTTGACATTGATTATTGACTAGTTATTAATAGTAATCAATTACGGGGTCATTAGTTCATAGCCCAT
ATATGGAGTTCCGCGTTACATAACTTACGGTAAATGGCCCGCCTGGCTGACCGCCCAACGACCCCCGCCC
ATTGACGTCAATAATGACGTATGTTCCCATAGTAACGCCAATAGGGACTTTCCATTGACGTCAATGGGTG
GAGTATTTACGGTAAACTGCCCACTTGGCAGTACATCAAGTGTATCATATGCCAAGTACGCCCCCTATTG
ACGTCAATGACGGTAAATGGCCCGCCTGGCATTATGCCCAGTACATGACCTTATGGGACTTTCCTACTTG
GCAGTACATCTACGTATTAGTCATCGCTATTACCATGGTGATGCGGTTTTGGCAGTACATCAATGGGCGT
GGATAGCGGTTTGACTCACGGGGATTTCCAAGTCTCCACCCCATTGACGTCAATGGGAGTTTGTTTTGGC
ACCAAAATCAACGGGACTTTCCAAAATGTCGTAACAACTCCGCCCCATTGACGCAAATGGGCGGTAGGCG
TGTACGGTGGGAGGTCTATATAAGCAGAGCTCTCTGGCTAACTAGAGAACCCACTGCTTACTGGCTTATC
GAAATTAATACGACTCACTATAGGGAGACCCAAGCTTGGTACCGAGCTCGGATCCGCCACCATGGACTAC
AAAGACGATGACGATAAAGTAGCACACAACCAGGTGGCAGCCGACAATGCAGTCTCCACAGCAGCAGAGC
CCCGACGGCGGCCAGAACCTTCCTCCTCTTCCTCCTCCTCGCCCGCGGCCCCCGCGCGCCCGCGGCCGTG
CCCCGCGGTCCCGGCCCCGGCCCCCGGCGACACGCACTTCCGCACATTCCGTTCGCACGCCGATTACCGG
CGCATCACGCGCGCCAGCGCGCTCCTGGACGCCTGCGGATTCGACTGGGGGCCCCTGAGCGTGCACGGGG
CGCACGAGCGGCTGCGCGCCGAGCCCGTGGGCACCTTCCTGGTGCGCGACAGCCGCCAGCGGAACTGCTT
TTTCGCCCTTAGCGTGAAGATGGCCTCGGGACCCACGAGCATCCGCGTGCACTTTCAGGCCGGCCGCTTT
CACCTGGATGGCAGCCGCGAGAGCTTCGACTGCCTCTTCGAGCTGCTGGAGCACTACGTGGCGGCGCCGC
GCCGCATGCTGGGGGCCCCGCTGCGCCAGCGCCGCGTGCGGCCGCTGCAGGAGCTGTGCCGCCAGCGCAT
CGTGGCCACCGTGGGCCGCGAGAACCTGGCTCGCATCCCCCTCAACCCCGTCCTCCGCGACTACCTGAGC
TCCTTCCCCTTCCAGATTTGAGAATTCTGCAGATATCCATCACACTGGCGGCCGCTCGAGCATGCATCTA
GAGGGCCGATAAAATAAAAGATTTTATTTAGTCTCCAGAAAAAGGGGGGAATGAAAGACCCCACCTGTAG
GTTTGGCAAGCTAGCTTAAGTAACGCCATTTTGCAAGGCATGGAAAAATACATAACTGAGAATAGAGAAG
TTCAGATCAAGGTCAGGAACAGATGGAACAGCTGAATATGGGCCAAACAGGATATCTGTGGTAAGCAGTT
CCTGCCCCGGCTCAGGGCCAAGAACAGATGGAACAGCTGAATATGGGCCAAACAGGATATCTGTGGTAAG
CAGTTCCTGCCCCGGCTCAGGGCCAAGAACAGATGGTCCCCAGATGCGGTCCAGCCCTCAGCAGTTTCTA
GAGAACCATCAGATGTTTCCAGGGTGCCCCAAGGACCTGAAATGACCCTGTGCCTTATTTGAACTAACCA
ATCAGTTCGCTTCTCGCTTCTGTTCGCGCGCTTCTGCTCCCCGAGCTCAATAAAAGAGCCCACAACCCCT
CACTCGGGGCGCCAGTCCTCCGATTGACTGAGTCGCCCGGGTACCCGTGTATCCAATAAACCCTCTTGCA
GTTGCATCCGACTTGTGGTCTCGCTGTTCCTTGGGAGGGTCTCCTCTGAGTGATTGACTACCCGTCAGCG
GGGGTCTTTCACATGCAGCATGTATCAAAATTAATTTGGTTTTTTTTCTTAAGTATTTACATTAAATGGC
CATAGTTGCATTAATGAATCGGCCAACGCGCGGGGAGAGGCGGTTTGCGTATTGGGCGCTCTTCCGCTTC
CTCGCTCACTGACTCGCTGCGCTCGGTCGTTCGGCTGCGGCGAGCGGTATCAGCTCACTCAAAGGCGGTA
ATACGGTTATCCACAGAATCAGGGGATAACGCAGGAAAGAACATGTGAGCAAAAGGCCAGCAAAAGGCCA
GGAACCGTAAAAAGGCCGCGTTGCTGGCGTTTTTCCATAGGCTCCGCCCCCCTGACGAGCATCACAAAAA
TCGACGCTCAAGTCAGAGGTGGCGAAACCCGACAGGACTATAAAGATACCAGGCGTTTCCCCCTGGAAGC
TCCCTCGTGCGCTCTCCTGTTCCGACCCTGCCGCTTACCGGATACCTGTCCGCCTTTCTCCCTTCGGGAA
GCGTGGCGCTTTCTCATAGCTCACGCTGTAGGTATCTCAGTTCGGTGTAGGTCGTTCGCTCCAAGCTGGG
CTGTGTGCACGAACCCCCCGTTCAGCCCGACCGCTGCGCCTTATCCGGTAACTATCGTCTTGAGTCCAAC
CCGGTAAGACACGACTTATCGCCACTGGCAGCAGCCACTGGTAACAGGATTAGCAGAGCGAGGTATGTAG
GCGGTGCTACAGAGTTCTTGAAGTGGTGGCCTAACTACGGCTACACTAGAAGAACAGTATTTGGTATCTG
CGCTCTGCTGAAGCCAGTTACCTTCGGAAAAAGAGTTGGTAGCTCTTGATCCGGCAAACAAACCACCGCT
GGTAGCGGTGGTTTTTTTGTTTGCAAGCAGCAGATTACGCGCAGAAAAAAAGGATCTCAAGAAGATCCTT
TGATCTTTTCTACGGGGTCTGACGCTCAGTGGAACGAAAACTCACGTTAAGGGATTTTGGTCATGAGATT
ATCAAAAAGGATCTTCACCTAGATCCTTTTGCGGCCGCAAATCAATCTAAAGTATATATGAGTAAACTTG
GTCTGACAGTTACCAATGCTTAATCAGTGAGGCACCTATCTCAGCGATCTGTCTATTTCGTTCATCCATA
GTTGCCTGACTCCCCGTCGTGTAGATAACTACGATACGGGAGGGCTTACCATCTGGCCCCAGTGCTGCAA
TGATACCGCGAGACCCACGCTCACCGGCTCCAGATTTATCAGCAATAAACCAGCCAGCCGGAAGGGCCGA
GCGCAGAAGTGGTCCTGCAACTTTATCCGCCTCCATCCAGTCTATTAATTGTTGCCGGGAAGCTAGAGTA
AGTAGTTCGCCAGTTAATAGTTTGCGCAACGTTGTTGCCATTGCTACAGGCATCGTGGTGTCACGCTCGT
CGTTTGGTATGGCTTCATTCAGCTCCGGTTCCCAACGATCAAGGCGAGTTACATGATCCCCCATGTTGTG
CAAAAAAGCGGTTAGCTCCTTCGGTCCTCCGATCGTTGTCAGAAGTAAGTTGGCCGCAGTGTTATCACTC
ATGGTTATGGCAGCACTGCATAATTCTCTTACTGTCATGCCATCCGTAAGATGCTTTTCTGTGACTGGTG
AGTACTCAACCAAGTCATTCTGAGAATAGTGTATGCGGCGACCGAGTTGCTCTTGCCCGGCGTCAATACG
GGATAATACCGCGCCACATAGCAGAACTTTAAAAGTGCTCATCATTGGAAAACGTTCTTCGGGGCGAAAA
CTCTCAAGGATCTTACCGCTGTTGAGATCCAGTTCGATGTAACCCACTCGTGCACCCAACTGATCTTCAG
CATCTTTTACTTTCACCAGCGTTTCTGGGTGAGCAAAAACAGGAAGGCAAAATGCCGCAAAAAAGGGAAT
AAGGGCGACACGGAAATGTTGAATACTCATACTCTTCCTTTTTCAATATTATTGAAGCATTTATCAGGGT
TATTGTCTCATGAGCGGATACATATTTGAATGTATTTAGAAAAATAAACAAATAGGGGTTCCGCGCACAT
TTCCCCGAAAAGTGCCACCTGCAGC
