>Addgene plasmid #129516 | pLPC-Flag-SOCS1-Y80D | depositor partial sequence | sequence record 248673 | cloned sequence
ATGGACTACAAAGACGATGACGATAAAGTAGCACACAACCAGGTGGCAGCCGACAATGCAGTCTCCACAG
CAGCAGAGCCCCGACGGCGGCCAGAACCTTCCTCCTCTTCCTCCTCCTCGCCCGCGGCCCCCGCGCGCCC
GCGGCCGTGCCCCGCGGTCCCGGCCCCGGCCCCCGGCGACACGCACTTCCGCACATTCCGTTCGCACGCC
GATTACCGGCGCATCACGCGCGCCAGCGCGCTCCTGGACGCCTGCGGATTCGACTGGGGGCCCCTGAGCG
TGCACGGGGCGCACGAGCGGCTGCGCGCCGAGCCCGTGGGCACCTTCCTGGTGCGCGACAGCCGCCAGCG
GAACTGCTTTTTCGCCCTTAGCGTGAAGATGGCCTCGGGACCCACGAGCATCCGCGTGCACTTTCAGGCC
GGCCGCTTTCACCTGGATGGCAGCCGCGAGAGCTTCGACTGCCTCTTCGAGCTGCTGGAGCACTACGTGG
CGGCGCCGCGCCGCATGCTGGGGGCCCCGCTGCGCCAGCGCCGCGTGCGGCCGCTGCAGGAGCTGTGCCG
CCAGCGCATCGTGGCCACCGTGGGCCGCGAGAACCTGGCTCGCATCCCCCTCAACCCCGTCCTCCGCGAC
TACCTGAGCTCCTTCCCCTTCCAGATTTGA
